Addgene plasmid #53424: APCS-bio-His
Purpose: Expresses full-length Serum amyloid P-component precursor ectodomain in mammalian cells. C-terminal rat Cd4d3+4 tag, biotinylation sequence and His tag.
Depositing lab: Gavin Wright. Depositing organization: Wellcome Sanger Institute. Publication: A human platelet receptor protein microarray identifies FcepsilonR1alpha as an activating PEAR1 ligand. Sun Y, Vandenbriele C, Kauskot A, Verhamme P, Hoylaerts MF, Wright GJ. Mol Cell Proteomics. 2015 Feb 23. pii: mcp.M114.046946. 10.1074/mcp.M114.046946 PubMed 25713122.
Backbone
  Vector backbone: pTT3
  Backbone manufacturer: Yves Durocher, NRC
  Backbone size w/o insert (bp): 6618
  Total vector size (bp): 7307
  Modifications to backbone: Rat CD4 d3+4, enzymatic biotinylation sequence, linker and His tag (CD4d3+4-BioLHis).
  Vector type: Mammalian Expression
Growth in bacteria
  Bacterial resistance: Ampicillin, 100 μg/mL
  Growth temperature: 37°C
  Growth strain: Top10
  Copy number: High Copy
Gene/Insert
  Gene/Insert name: APCS (alt name: Serum amyloid P-component precursor)
  Species: H. sapiens (human)
  Insert size (bp): 689
  Entrez Gene: APCS (a.k.a. HEL-S-92n, PTX2, SAP)
  Promoter: CMV
  Tag / fusion protein: rat CD4 d3+4 (C terminal on backbone); enzymatic biotinylation sequence (C terminal on backbone); His tag (C terminal on backbone)
  Cloning method: Restriction Enzyme; 5′ cloning site NotI (not destroyed); 3′ cloning site AscI (not destroyed)
  Sequencing primers: 5′ CMV-fwd
Resource information
  A portion of this plasmid was derived from a plasmid made by: Insert was chemically synthesised.
Terms and licenses: Academic/Nonprofit Terms; Industry Terms: Not Available to Industry
Depositor comments: Article ref 157
How to cite: APCS-bio-His was a gift from Gavin Wright (Addgene plasmid # 53424 ; http://n2t.net/addgene:53424 ; RRID:Addgene_53424)
