[The description below was written by a language model from this plasmid's Addgene catalogue record and pLannotate feature annotations shown in this document.]
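Description:
APCS-bio-His is a mammalian expression plasmid built on the pTT3 backbone for producing a soluble, tagged form of human serum amyloid P-component (APCS, also called PTX2 or SAP). In bacteria it is maintained as a high-copy plasmid through a ColE1/pUC-type origin and selected with ampicillin via the β-lactamase gene. The backbone also carries a fragment of the Epstein-Barr virus oriP, which in EBNA1-expressing cell lines supports episomal retention and boosts transient expression. Remnants of lac regulatory sequence are annotated in the backbone and appear to be cloning vestiges.

The expression cassette is driven by the CMV immediate-early enhancer and promoter, followed by adenovirus-derived leader and splice elements and a chimeric intron fragment that improve transcript processing; a hit to adenoviral terminal protein on the opposite strand most likely reflects this leader region rather than an intended coding sequence. The chemically synthesised APCS insert, about 0.7 kb, sits between retained NotI and AscI sites. A short fragment resembling an immunoglobulin heavy chain signal sequence is annotated just upstream, although the record describes the insert as the full-length precursor. APCS is fused in frame at its C terminus to rat CD4 domains 3 and 4, which run across the plasmid's numbering origin, then to an enzymatic biotinylation sequence, a linker and a His tag; these last elements come from the catalogue entry and are not separately annotated. A rabbit β-globin polyadenylation signal terminates the transcript. The tags allow purification, antibody detection and oriented capture on streptavidin, and the associated publication used such proteins in a human platelet receptor protein microarray for screening extracellular interactions.
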