Features (pLannotate 1.2.2; 19 found; start..end, strand, type, name):
    713..768     +  polyA_signal   β-globin poly(A) signal: rabbit β-globin polyadenylation signal (Gil and Proudfoot, 1987)
   1282..2963    -  rep_origin     oriP (fragment): Epstein-Barr virus oriP replication origin (Yates et al., 2000)
   3090..3194    +  promoter       AmpR promoter: bla
   3195..4055    +  CDS            AmpR: β-lactamase; bla; confers resistance to ampicillin, carbenicillin, and related antibiotics
   4226..4814    +  rep_origin     ori: high-copy-number ColE1/pMB1/pBR322/pUC origin of replication
   4997..5089    +  CDS            lacI (fragment): lac repressor; lacI; The lac repressor binds to the lac operator to inhibit transcription in E. coli. This inhibition can be relieved by adding lactose or isopropyl-β-D-thiogalactopyranoside (IPTG).
   5102..5123    +  protein_bind   CAP binding site: CAP binding activates transcription in the presence of cAMP. E. coli catabolite activator protein
   5138..5168    +  promoter       lac promoter: promoter for the E. coli lac operon
   5176..5192    +  protein_bind   lac operator: The lac repressor binds to the lac operator to inhibit transcription in E. coli. This inhibition can be relieved by adding lactose or isopropyl-β-D-thiogalactopyranoside (IPTG). lac repressor encoded by lacI
   5262..5278    +  promoter       tet promoter (fragment): E. coli promoter for tetracycline efflux protein gene
   5288..5313    -  CDS            bla(M) (fragment): β-lactamase lacking the signal sequence; bla(M); allows cytosolic expression of β-lactamase
   5487..5866    +  enhancer       CMV enhancer: human cytomegalovirus immediate early enhancer
   5868..6067    +  promoter       CMV promoter: human cytomegalovirus (CMV) immediate early promoter
   6135..6173    +  misc_feature   Ad SA (fragment): adenovirus major late transcript splice acceptor (Friedrich and Soriano, 1991)
   6206..6415    -  CDS            PTP (fragment): TERM_ADE02 - Experimental evidence at protein level: Swiss-Prot protein existence level 1. Protein covalently bound to the viral DNA that acts as a primer for viral genomic replication by DNA strand displacement. Assembles on the viral origin of replication in an initiation complex with viral polymerase, DBP, host NFIA and host POU2F1/OCT1. During initiation, the polymerase covalently couples the first dCTP with Ser- 580 of pTP. The terminal protein stimulates the template activity over 20 fold compared to protein-free templates. Neo-synthesized viral genomes are linked to two preterminal prot
   6446..6535    +  intron         chimeric intron (fragment): chimera between introns from adenovirus and immunoglobulin heavy chain genes
   6554..6600    +  CDS            IgH signal sequence (fragment): signal sequence from the mouse immunoglobulin heavy chain variable region
   6631..7299    +  CDS            APCS: SAMP_HUMAN - Also known as PTX2. Experimental evidence at protein level: Swiss-Prot protein existence level 1. Can interact with DNA and histones and may scavenge nuclear material released from damaged circulating cells. May also function as a calcium-dependent lectin. From Homo sapiens (Human).
   7300..553     +  CDS            Cd4 (fragment) (across the origin): CD4_RAT - Experimental evidence at protein level: Swiss-Prot protein existence level 1. Integral membrane glycoprotein that plays an essential role in the immune response and serves multiple functions in responses against both external and internal offenses. In T-cells, functions primarily as a coreceptor for MHC class II molecule:peptide complex. The antigens presented by class II peptides are derived from extracellular proteins while class I peptides are derived from cytosolic proteins. Interacts simultaneously with the T-cell receptor (TCR) and the MHC class II presented by antigen presenti
>Addgene plasmid #53424 | APCS-bio-His | depositor full sequence | sequence record 83212 | APCS-bio-His sequence 7307 bps
GTCGACCTCCATCACGGCCTATAAGAGTGAGGGGGAGTCAGCGGAGTTCTCCTTCCCACTCAACCTTGGA
GAGGAAAGCCTGCAGGGAGAGTTGAGATGGAAGGCAGAGAAGGCTCCTTCTTCCCAGTCCTGGATCACCT
TCTCCCTAAAGAACCAAAAGGTGTCTGTGCAGAAGTCTACTAGCAACCCCAAGTTCCAGCTGTCCGAAAC
GCTCCCACTCACCCTTCAGATACCCCAGGTCTCCCTTCAGTTTGCTGGTTCTGGCAACCTGACCCTGACT
CTGGACAGAGGGATACTGTATCAGGAAGTGAACCTGGTGGTGATGAAAGTGACTCAGCCCGACAGCAACA
CTTTGACCTGTGAGGTGATGGGACCCACCTCACCCAAGATGAGACTGATCTTGAAGCAGGAGAATCAGGA
GGCCAGGGTCTCCAGGCAGGAGAAAGTGATTCAAGTGCAGGCCCCTGAAGCAGGGGTGTGGCAATGTCTA
CTGAGTGAAGGTGAAGAGGTCAAGATGGACTCCAAGATCCAGGTTTTATCCAAAGGGTTGAATTCCGGCA
GCCTGCACCACATCCTGGACGCCCAGAAGATGCTGTGGAACCACAGGGACAGGAACCTGCCTCCTCTGGC
CCCTCTGGGCCCCCACCACCATCACCACCATTGAGTCTAGACACGTGATTAATTAAGGATCCCCCGACCT
CGACCTCTGGCTAATAAAGGAAATTTATTTTCATTGCAATAGTGTGTTGGAATTTTTTGTGTCTCTCACT
CGGAAGGACATATGGGAGGGCAAATCATTTGGTCGAGATCCCTCGGAGATCTCTAGCTAGAGGATCGATC
CCCGCCCCGGACGAACTAAACCTGACTACGACATCTCTGCCCCTTCTTCGCGGGGCAGTGCATGTAATCC
CTTCAGTTGGTTGGTACAACTTGCCAACTGGGCCCTGTTCCACATGTGACACGGGGGGGGACCAAACACA
AAGGGGTTCTCTGACTGTAGTTGACATCCTTATAAATGGATGTGCACATTTGCCAACACTGAGTGGCTTT
CATCCTGGAGCAGACTTTGCAGTCTGTGGACTGCAACACAACATTGCCTTTATGTGTAACTCTTGGCTGA
AGCTCTTACACCAATGCTGGGGGACATGTACCTCCCAGGGGCCCAGGAAGACTACGGGAGGCTACACCAA
CGTCAATCAGAGGGGCCTGTGTAGCTACCGATAAGCGGACCCTCAAGAGGGCATTAGCAATAGTGTTTAT
AAGGCCCCCTTGTTAACCCTAAACGGGTAGCATATGCTTCCCGGGTAGTAGTATATACTATCCAGACTAA
CCCTAATTCAATAGCATATGTTACCCAACGGGAAGCATATGCTATCGAATTAGGGTTAGTAAAAGGGTCC
TAAGGAACAGCGATATCTCCCACCCCATGAGCTGTCACGGTTTTATTTACATGGGGTCAGGATTCCACGA
GGGTAGTGAACCATTTTAGTCACAAGGGCAGTGGCTGAAGATCAAGGAGCGGGCAGTGAACTCTCCTGAA
TCTTCGCCTGCTTCTTCATTCTCCTTCGTTTAGCTAATAGAATAACTGCTGAGTTGTGAACAGTAAGGTG
TATGTGAGGTGCTCGAAAACAAGGTTTCAGGTGACGCCCCCAGAATAAAATTTGGACGGGGGGTTCAGTG
GTGGCATTGTGCTATGACACCAATATAACCCTCACAAACCCCTTGGGCAATAAATACTAGTGTAGGAATG
AAACATTCTGAATATCTTTAACAATAGAAATCCATGGGGTGGGGACAAGCCGTAAAGACTGGATGTCCAT
CTCACACGAATTTATGGCTATGGGCAACACATAATCCTAGTGCAATATGATACTGGGGTTATTAAGATGT
GTCCCAGGCAGGGACCAAGACAGGTGAACCATGTTGTTACACTCTATTTGTAACAAGGGGAAAGAGAGTG
GACGCCGACAGCAGCGGACTCCACTGGTTGTCTCTAACACCCCCGAAAATTAAACGGGGCTCCACGCCAA
TGGGGCCCATAAACAAAGACAAGTGGCCACTCTTTTTTTTGAAATTGTGGAGTGGGGGCACGCGTCAGCC
CCCACACGCCGCCCTGCGGTTTTGGACTGTAAAATAAGGGTGTAATAACTTGGCTGATTGTAACCCCGCT
AACCACTGCGGTCAAACCACTTGCCCACAAAACCACTAATGGCACCCCGGGGAATACCTGCATAAGTAGG
TGGGCGGGCCAAGATAGGGGCGCGATTGCTGCGATCTGGAGGACAAATTACACACACTTGCGCCTGAGCG
CCAAGCACAGGGTTGTTGGTCCTCATATTCACGAGGTCGCTGAGAGCACGGTGGGCTAATGTTGCCATGG
GTAGCATATACTACCCAAATATCTGGATAGCATATGCTATCCTAATCTATATCTGGGTAGCATAGGCTAT
CCTAATCTATATCTGGGTAGCATATGCTATCCTAATCTATATCTGGGTAGTATATGCTATCCTAATTTAT
ATCTGGGTAGCATAGGCTATCCTAATCTATATCTGGGTAGCATATGCTATCCTAATCTATATCTGGGTAG
TATATGCTATCCTAATCTGTATCCGGGTAGCATATGCTATCCTAATAGAGATTAGGGTAGTATATGCTAT
CCTAATTTATATCTGGGTAGCATATACTACCCAAATATCTGGATAGCATATGCTATCCTAATCTATATCT
GGGTAGCATATGCTATCCTAATCTATATCTGGGTAGCATAGGCTATCCTAATCTATATCTGGGTAGCATA
TGCTATCCTAATCTATATCTGGGTAGTATATGCTATCCTAATTTATATCTGGGTAGCATAGGCTATCCTA
ATCTATATCTGGGTAGCATATGCTATCCTAATCTATATCTGGGTAGTATATGCTATCCTAATCTGTATCC
GGGTAGCATATGCTATCCTCATGATAAGCTGTCAAACATGAGAATTTTCTTGAAGACGAAAGGGCCTCGT
GATACGCCTATTTTTATAGGTTAATGTCATGATAATAATGGTTTCTTAGACGTCAGGTGGCACTTTTCGG
GGAAATGTGCGCGGAACCCCTATTTGTTTATTTTTCTAAATACATTCAAATATGTATCCGCTCATGAGAC
AATAACCCTGATAAATGCTTCAATAATATTGAAAAAGGAAGAGTATGAGTATTCAACATTTCCGTGTCGC
CCTTATTCCCTTTTTTGCGGCATTTTGCCTTCCTGTTTTTGCTCACCCAGAAACGCTGGTGAAAGTAAAA
GATGCTGAAGATCAGTTGGGTGCACGAGTGGGTTACATCGAACTGGATCTCAACAGCGGTAAGATCCTTG
AGAGTTTTCGCCCCGAAGAACGTTTTCCAATGATGAGCACTTTTAAAGTTCTGCTATGTGGCGCGGTATT
ATCCCGTGTTGACGCCGGGCAAGAGCAACTCGGTCGCCGCATACACTATTCTCAGAATGACTTGGTTGAG
TACTCACCAGTCACAGAAAAGCATCTTACGGATGGCATGACAGTAAGAGAATTATGCAGTGCTGCCATAA
CCATGAGTGATAACACTGCGGCCAACTTACTTCTGACAACGATCGGAGGACCGAAGGAGCTAACCGCTTT
TTTGCACAACATGGGGGATCATGTAACTCGCCTTGATCGTTGGGAACCGGAGCTGAATGAAGCCATACCA
AACGACGAGCGTGACACCACGATGCCTGCAGCAATGGCAACAACGTTGCGCAAACTATTAACTGGCGAAC
TACTTACTCTAGCTTCCCGGCAACAATTAATAGACTGGATGGAGGCGGATAAAGTTGCAGGACCACTTCT
GCGCTCGGCCCTTCCGGCTGGCTGGTTTATTGCTGATAAATCTGGAGCCGGTGAGCGTGGGTCTCGCGGT
ATCATTGCAGCACTGGGGCCAGATGGTAAGCCCTCCCGTATCGTAGTTATCTACACGACGGGGAGTCAGG
CAACTATGGATGAACGAAATAGACAGATCGCTGAGATAGGTGCCTCACTGATTAAGCATTGGTAACTGTC
AGACCAAGTTTACTCATATATACTTTAGATTGATTTAAAACTTCATTTTTAATTTAAAAGGATCTAGGTG
AAGATCCTTTTTGATAATCTCATGACCAAAATCCCTTAACGTGAGTTTTCGTTCCACTGAGCGTCAGACC
CCGTAGAAAAGATCAAAGGATCTTCTTGAGATCCTTTTTTTCTGCGCGTAATCTGCTGCTTGCAAACAAA
AAAACCACCGCTACCAGCGGTGGTTTGTTTGCCGGATCAAGAGCTACCAACTCTTTTTCCGAAGGTAACT
GGCTTCAGCAGAGCGCAGATACCAAATACTGTTCTTCTAGTGTAGCCGTAGTTAGGCCACCACTTCAAGA
ACTCTGTAGCACCGCCTACATACCTCGCTCTGCTAATCCTGTTACCAGTGGCTGCTGCCAGTGGCGATAA
GTCGTGTCTTACCGGGTTGGACTCAAGACGATAGTTACCGGATAAGGCGCAGCGGTCGGGCTGAACGGGG
GGTTCGTGCACACAGCCCAGCTTGGAGCGAACGACCTACACCGAACTGAGATACCTACAGCGTGAGCTAT
GAGAAAGCGCCACGCTTCCCGAAGGGAGAAAGGCGGACAGGTATCCGGTAAGCGGCAGGGTCGGAACAGG
AGAGCGCACGAGGGAGCTTCCAGGGGGAAACGCCTGGTATCTTTATAGTCCTGTCGGGTTTCGCCACCTC
TGACTTGAGCGTCGATTTTTGTGATGCTCGTCAGGGGGGCGGAGCCTATGGAAAAACGCCAGCAACGCGG
CCTTTTTACGGTTCCTGGCCTTTTGCTGGCCTTTTGCTCACATGTTCTTTCCTGCGTTATCCCCTGATTC
TGTGGATAACCGTATTACCGCCTTTGAGTGAGCTGATACCGCTCGCCGCAGCCGAACGACCGAGCGCAGC
GAGTCAGTGAGCGAGGAAGCGGAAGAGCGCCCAATACGCAAACCGCCTCTCCCCGCGCGTTGGCCGATTC
ATTAATGCAGCTGGCACGACAGGTTTCCCGACTGGAAAGCGGGCAGTGAGCGCAACGCAATTAATGTGAG
TTAGCTCACTCATTAGGCACCCCAGGCTTTACACTTTATGCTTCCGGCTCGTATGTTGTGTGGAATTGTG
AGCGGATAACAATTTCACACAGGAAACAGCTATGACCATGATTACGCCAAGCTCTAGCTAGAGGTCGACC
AATTCTCATGTTTGACAGCTTATCATCGCAGATCCGGGCAACGTTGTTGCCATTGCTGCAGGCGCAGAAC
TGGTAGGTATGGAAGATCTATACATTGAATCAATATTGGCAATTAGCCATATTAGTCATTGGTTATATAG
CATAAATCAATATTGGCTATTGGCCATTGCATACGTTGTATCTATATCATAATATGTACATTTATATTGG
CTCATGTCCAATATGACCGCCATGTTGACATTGATTATTGACTAGTTATTAATAGTAATCAATTACGGGG
TCATTAGTTCATAGCCCATATATGGAGTTCCGCGTTACATAACTTACGGTAAATGGCCCGCCTGGCTGAC
CGCCCAACGACCCCCGCCCATTGACGTCAATAATGACGTATGTTCCCATAGTAACGCCAATAGGGACTTT
CCATTGACGTCAATGGGTGGAGTATTTACGGTAAACTGCCCACTTGGCAGTACATCAAGTGTATCATATG
CCAAGTCCGCCCCCTATTGACGTCAATGACGGTAAATGGCCCGCCTGGCATTATGCCCAGTACATGACCT
TACGGGACTTTCCTACTTGGCAGTACATCTACGTATTAGTCATCGCTATTACCATGGTGATGCGGTTTTG
GCAGTACACCAATGGGCGTGGATAGCGGTTTGACTCACGGGGATTTCCAAGTCTCCACCCCATTGACGTC
AATGGGAGTTTGTTTTGGCACCAAAATCAACGGGACTTTCCAAAATGTCGTAATAACCCCGCCCCGTTGA
CGCAAATGGGCGGTAGGCGTGTACGGTGGGAGGTCTATATAAGCAGAGCTCGTTTAGTGAACCGTCAGAT
CCTCACTCTCTTCCGCATCGCTGTCTGCGAGGGCCAGCTGTTGGGCTCGCGGTTGAGGACAAACTCTTCG
CGGTCTTTCCAGTACTCTTGGATCGGAAACCCGTCGGCCTCCGAACGGTACTCCGCCACCGAGGGACCTG
AGCGAGTCCGCATCGACCGGATCGGAAAACCTCTCGAGAAAGGCGTCTAACCAGTCACAGTCGCAAGGTA
GGCTGAGCACCGTGGCGGGCGGCAGCGGGTGGCGGTCGGGGTTGTTTCTGGCGGAGGTGCTGCTGATGAT
GTAATTAAAGTAGGCGGTCTTGAGACGGCGGATGGTCGAGGTGAGGTGTGGCAGGCTTGAGATCCAGCTG
TTGGGGTGAGTACTCCCTCTCAAAAGCGGGCATTACTTCTGCGCTAAGATTGTCAGTTTCCAAAAACGAG
GAGGATTTGATATTCACCTGGCCCGATCTGGCCATACACTTGAGTGACAATGACATCCACTTTGCCTTTC
TCTCCACAGGTGTCCACTCCCAGGTCCAAGTTTAAACTGCGGCCGCCACCATGGCCAAGCCCCTGCTGTG
GATCTCTGTGCTGACCAGCCTGCTGGAAGCCTTCGCCCACACCGACCTGAGCGGCAAGGTGTTCGTGTTC
CCCCGGGAGAGCGTGACCGACCACGTGAACCTGATCACCCCCCTGGAAAAGCCCCTGCAGAACTTCACCC
TGTGCTTCCGGGCCTACAGCGATCTCAGCCGGGCCTACTCCCTGTTCAGCTACAACACCCAGGGCCGGGA
CAACGAGCTGCTGGTGTACAAAGAAAGAGTGGGCGAGTACAGCCTGTACATCGGCCGGCACAAAGTGACC
AGCAAAGTGATCGAGAAGTTCCCTGCCCCCGTGCACATCTGCGTGAGCTGGGAGAGCAGCAGCGGCATTG
CCGAGTTCTGGATCAACGGCACCCCCCTCGTGAAGAAGGGCCTGCGGCAGGGCTACTTTGTGGAGGCCCA
GCCCAAGATCGTGCTGGGCCAGGAACAGGACAGCTACGGCGGCAAGTTCGACCGGTCCCAGAGCTTTGTG
GGCGAGATCGGCGACCTGTACATGTGGGACAGCGTGCTGCCCCCCGAGAACATCCTGAGCGCCTACCAGG
GAACCCCTCTGCCCGCCAACATCCTGGACTGGCAGGCCCTGAACTACGAGATCCGGGGCTACGTGATCAT
CAAGCCCCTCGTGTGGGTCGGCGCGCC
