>Addgene plasmid #53424 | APCS-bio-His | addgene partial sequence | sequence record 93931 | pMT2-F 5'-TTGCCTTTCTCTCCACAGGT-3'
ACTGCGGCCGCCACCATGGCCAAGCCCCTGCTGTGGATCTCTGTGCTGACCAGCCTGCTGGAAGCCTTCG
CCCACACCGACCTGAGCGGCAAGGTGTTCGTGTTCCCCCGGGAGAGCGTGACCGACCACGTGAACCTGAT
CACCCCCCTGGAAAAGCCCCTGCAGAACTTCACCCTGTGCTTCCGGGCCTACAGCGATCTCAGCCGGGCC
TACTCCCTGTTCAGCTACAACACCCAGGGCCGGGACAACGAGCTGCTGGTGTACAAAGAAAGAGTGGGCG
AGTACAGCCTGTACATCGGCCGGCACAAAGTGACCAGCAAAGTGATCGAGAAGTTCCCTGCCCCCGTGCA
CATCTGCGTGAGCTGGGAGAGCAGCAGCGGCATTGCCGAGTTCTGGATCAACGGCACCCCCCTCGTGAAG
AAGGGCCTGCGGCAGGGCTACTTTGTGGAGGCCCAGCCCAAGATCGTGCTGGGCCAGGAACAGGACAGCT
ACGGCGGCAAGTTCGACCGGTCCCAGAGCTTTGTGGGCGAGATCGGCGACCTGTACATGTGGGACAGCGT
GCTGCCCCCCGAGAACATCCTGAGCGCCTACCAGGGAACCCCTCTGCCCGCCAACATCCTGGACTGGCAG
GCCCTGAACTACGAGATCCGGGGCTACGTGATCATCAAGCCCCTCGTGTGGGTCGGCGCGCCGTCGACCT
CCATCACGGCCTATAAGAGTGAGGGGGAGTCAGCGGAGTTCTCCTTCCCACTCAACCTTGGAGAGGAAAG
CCTGCAGGGAGAGTTGAGATGGAAGGCAGAGAAGGCTCCTTCTTCCCAGTCCTGGATCACCTTCTCCCTA
A
