>Addgene plasmid #53424 | APCS-bio-His | addgene partial sequence | sequence record 94081 | rb_glob_PA_term-R 5'-CCCATATGTCCTTCCGAGTG-3'
ATAAATTTCCTTTATTAGCCAGAGGTCGAGGTCGGGGGATCCTTAATTAATCACGTGTCTAGACTCAATG
GTGGTGATGGTGGTGGGGGCCCAGAGGGGCCAGAGGAGGCAGGTTCCTGTCCCTGTGGTTCCACAGCATC
TTCTGGGCGTCCAGGATGTGGTGCAGGCTGCCGGAATTCAACCCTTTGGATAAAACCTGGATCTTGGAGT
CCATCTTGACCTCTTCACCTTCACTCAGTAGACATTGCCACACCCCTGCTTCAGGGGCCTGCACTTGAAT
CACTTTCTCCTGCCTGGAGACCCTGGCCTCCTGATTCTCCTGCTTCAAGATCAGTCTCATCTTGGGTGAG
GTGGGTCCCATCACCTCACAGGTCAAAGTGTTGCTGTCGGGCTGAGTCACTTTCATCACCACCAGGTTCA
CTTCCTGATACAGTATCCCTCTGTCCAGAGTCAGGGTCAGGTTGCCAGAACCAGCAAACTGAAGGGAGAC
CTGGGGTATCTGAAGGGTGAGTGGGAGCGTTTCGGACAGCTGGAACTTGGGGTTGCTAGTAGACTTCTGC
ACAGACACCTTTTGGTTCTTTAGGGAGAAGGTGATCCAGGACTGGGAAGAAGGAGCCTTCTCTGCCTTCC
ATCTCAACTCTCCCTGCAGGCTTTCCTCTCCAAGGTTGAGTGGGAAGGAGAACTCCGCTGACTCCCCCTC
ACTCTTATAGGCCGTGATGGAGGTCGACGGCGCGCCGACCCACACGAGGGGCTTGATGATCACGTAGCCC
CGGATCTCGTAGTTCAGGGCCTGCCAGTCCAGGATGTTGGCGGGCAGAGGGGTTCCCTGGTAGGCGCTCA
GGATGTTCTCGGG
